Addgene plasmid #59317: pEGFP-C1-alpha1-chimaerin
Purpose: Expression plasmid for GFP-tagged alpha1-chimaerin (GFP at N-terminus of alpha1-chimaerin)
Depositing lab: Peter Scheiffele. Depositing organization: Columbia University. Publication: alpha2-Chimaerin is an essential EphA4 effector in the assembly of neuronal locomotor circuits. Beg AA, Sommer JE, Martin JH, Scheiffele P. Neuron. 2007 Sep 6;55(5):768-78. 10.1016/j.neuron.2007.07.036 PubMed 17785183.
Backbone
  Vector backbone: pEGFP-C1
  Backbone size w/o insert (bp): 4723
  Total vector size (bp): 5728
  Vector type: Mammalian Expression
Growth in bacteria
  Bacterial resistance: Kanamycin, 50 μg/mL
  Growth temperature: 37°C
  Growth strain: DH5alpha
  Copy number: High Copy
Gene/Insert
  Gene/Insert name: alpha1-chimaerin
  Insert size (bp): 1005
  Promoter: CMV
  Tag / fusion protein: GFP (N terminal on backbone)
  Cloning method: Unknown
  Sequencing primers: 5′ CMV Forward (5'-CGCAAATGGGCGGTAGGCGTG-3'); EGFP-C (5'-CATGGTCCTGCTGGAGTTCGTG-3'); 3′ pEGFP_rev_seq (5'-AAGCAAGTAAAACCTCTACAAATG-3'); SV40pA-R (5'-GAAATTTGTGATGCTATTGC-3')
Terms and licenses: Academic/Nonprofit Terms; Industry Terms: Not Available to Industry
Depositor comments: See map & sequence file for insert-releasing enzymes. alpha1-chimaerin can be released without GFP-tag (e.g. by SalI / BclI) or with GFP-tag (e.g. by AgeI / BclI). Note: BclI is blocked by dam methylation.
How to cite: pEGFP-C1-alpha1-chimaerin was a gift from Peter Scheiffele (Addgene plasmid # 59317 ; http://n2t.net/addgene:59317 ; RRID:Addgene_59317)
