[The description below was written by a language model from this plasmid's Addgene catalogue record and pLannotate feature annotations shown in this document.]
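Description:
pEGFP-C1-alpha1-chimaerin is a 5,728 bp mammalian expression plasmid built on the pEGFP-C1 backbone, designed to produce alpha1-chimaerin fused at its N-terminus to EGFP. It is propagated in E. coli as a high-copy plasmid through a ColE1/pUC-type origin and selected with kanamycin. The resistance gene is the Tn5 aminoglycoside phosphotransferase (NeoR/KanR), placed behind tandem bacterial (bla) and SV40 early promoters and followed by an HSV TK polyadenylation signal. This arrangement lets the same cassette confer kanamycin resistance in bacteria and G418 resistance in transfected mammalian cells. An f1 origin is also present, which allows single-stranded DNA production. Short annotated fragments of SV40 large T antigen, ble and a bGH poly(A) signal appear to be partial sequence matches within the backbone rather than functional elements.

The expression cassette is driven by the human CMV immediate-early enhancer and promoter. The EGFP coding sequence comes first, followed by a short remnant of the multiple cloning site that acts as a linker, then the roughly 1 kb alpha1-chimaerin insert, with an SV40 polyadenylation signal terminating the transcript. The catalogue entry does not state a species, but the feature annotation matches the insert to rat Chn1, a Rac GTPase-activating protein and phorbol ester receptor that acts as an EphA4 effector in axon guidance. The depositor notes that the insert can be excised by restriction digestion either with or without the GFP tag, and that one of the suggested enzymes is blocked by dam methylation. The plasmid is suited to expressing and visualising fluorescently tagged alpha1-chimaerin in transfected mammalian cells.
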