Features (pLannotate 1.2.2; 15 found; start..end, strand, type, name):
     61..364     +  enhancer       CMV enhancer: human cytomegalovirus immediate early enhancer
    365..568     +  promoter       CMV promoter: human cytomegalovirus (CMV) immediate early promoter
    613..1329    +  CDS            EGFP: EGFP is a basic (constitutively fluorescent) green fluorescent protein published in 1996, derived from Aequorea victoria. It is reported to be a rapidly-maturing weak dimer with moderate acid sensitivity.
   1330..1374    +  misc_feature   MCS (fragment): multiple cloning site
   1375..2376    +  CDS            Chn1: CHIN_RAT - Also known as Arhgap2, Chn. Experimental evidence at protein level: Swiss-Prot protein existence level 1. GTPase-activating protein for p21-rac and a phorbol ester receptor. Involved in the assembly of neuronal locomotor circuits as a direct effector of EPHA4 in axon guidance. From Rattus norvegicus (Rat).
   2409..2493    +  CDS            large T antigen (fragment): large T antigen from SV40 (simian virus 40)
   2516..2637    +  polyA_signal   SV40 poly(A) signal: SV40 polyadenylation signal
   2671..3099    -  rep_origin     f1 ori (sequence partly withheld): f1 bacteriophage origin of replication; arrow indicates direction of (+) strand synthesis
   3126..3230    +  promoter       AmpR promoter: bla
   3232..3589    +  promoter       SV40 promoter: SV40 enhancer and early promoter
   3624..4418    +  CDS            NeoR/KanR: aminoglycoside phosphotransferase from Tn5; aph(3')-II (or nptII); confers resistance to neomycin, kanamycin, and G418 (Geneticin®)
   4439..4591    +  CDS            ble (fragment): BLE_KLEPN - Experimental evidence at protein level: Swiss-Prot protein existence level 1. Binding protein with a strong affinity to the bleomycin family of antibiotics. Binds to CL990; an antimitotic-antibiotic compound. From Klebsiella pneumoniae.
   4650..4697    +  polyA_signal   HSV TK poly(A) signal: herpes simplex virus thymidine kinase polyadenylation signal (Cole and Stacy, 1985)
   4788..4804    -  polyA_signal   bGH poly(A) signal (fragment): bovine growth hormone polyadenylation signal
   5026..5614    +  rep_origin     ori: high-copy-number ColE1/pMB1/pBR322/pUC origin of replication
>Addgene plasmid #59317 | pEGFP-C1-alpha1-chimaerin | depositor full sequence | sequence record 92415 | pEGFP-C1-alpha1-chimaerin sequence 5728 bps
TAGTTATTAATAGTAATCAATTACGGGGTCATTAGTTCATAGCCCATATATGGAGTTCCGCGTTACATAA
CTTACGGTAAATGGCCCGCCTGGCTGACCGCCCAACGACCCCCGCCCATTGACGTCAATAATGACGTATG
TTCCCATAGTAACGCCAATAGGGACTTTCCATTGACGTCAATGGGTGGAGTATTTACGGTAAACTGCCCA
CTTGGCAGTACATCAAGTGTATCATATGCCAAGTACGCCCCCTATTGACGTCAATGACGGTAAATGGCCC
GCCTGGCATTATGCCCAGTACATGACCTTATGGGACTTTCCTACTTGGCAGTACATCTACGTATTAGTCA
TCGCTATTACCATGGTGATGCGGTTTTGGCAGTACATCAATGGGCGTGGATAGCGGTTTGACTCACGGGG
ATTTCCAAGTCTCCACCCCATTGACGTCAATGGGAGTTTGTTTTGGCACCAAAATCAACGGGACTTTCCA
AAATGTCGTAACAACTCCGCCCCATTGACGCAAATGGGCGGTAGGCGTGTACGGTGGGAGGTCTATATAA
GCAGAGCTGGTTTAGTGAACCGTCAGATCCGCTAGCGCTACCGGTCGCCACCATGGTGAGCAAGGGCGAG
GAGCTGTTCACCGGGGTGGTGCCCATCCTGGTCGAGCTGGACGGCGACGTAAACGGCCACAAGTTCAGCG
TGTCCGGCGAGGGCGAGGGCGATGCCACCTACGGCAAGCTGACCCTGAAGTTCATCTGCACCACCGGCAA
GCTGCCCGTGCCCTGGCCCACCCTCGTGACCACCCTGACCTACGGCGTGCAGTGCTTCAGCCGCTACCCC
GACCACATGAAGCAGCACGACTTCTTCAAGTCCGCCATGCCCGAAGGCTACGTCCAGGAGCGCACCATCT
TCTTCAAGGACGACGGCAACTACAAGACCCGCGCCGAGGTGAAGTTCGAGGGCGACACCCTGGTGAACCG
CATCGAGCTGAAGGGCATCGACTTCAAGGAGGACGGCAACATCCTGGGGCACAAGCTGGAGTACAACTAC
AACAGCCACAACGTCTATATCATGGCCGACAAGCAGAAGAACGGCATCAAGGTGAACTTCAAGATCCGCC
ACAACATCGAGGACGGCAGCGTGCAGCTCGCCGACCACTACCAGCAGAACACCCCCATCGGCGACGGCCC
CGTGCTGCTGCCCGACAACCACTACCTGAGCACCCAGTCCGCCCTGAGCAAAGACCCCAACGAGAAGCGC
GATCACATGGTCCTGCTGGAGTTCGTGACCGCCGCCGGGATCACTCTCGGCATGGACGAGCTGTACAAGT
CCGGACTCAGATCTCGAGCTCAAGCTTCGAATTCTGCAGTCGACATGCCATCCAAAGAGTCTTGGTCGGG
GAGGAAAGCTAACAGAGCCACAGTCCACAAAGCAAAACCCGAGGGCCGGCAGCAAGGCTTACTGATAGCA
GCCTTGGGAATGAAACTGGGCTCTCAAAAGTCATCTGTGACAATCTGGCAACCTCTGAAACTCTTTGCTT
ATTCGCAGTTGACTAGTCTTGTTAGAAGAGCAACTCTGAAAGAAAACGAGCAAATTCCAAAATATGAAAA
GATTCACAATTTCAAGGTGCATACATTCAGAGGGCCACACTGGTGTGAATACTGTGCCAACTTTATGTGG
GGTCTCATTGCTCAGGGAGTGAAATGTGCAGATTGTGGTTTGAATGTTCATAAGCAGTGTTCCAAGATGG
TCCCAAATGACTGTAAGCCAGACTTGAAGCATGTCAAAAAGGTGTACAGCTGTGACCTTACGACGCTCGT
GAAAGCACATACCACTAAGCGGCCAATGGTGGTAGACATGTGCATCAGGGAGATTGAGTCTAGAGGTCTT
AATTCTGAAGGACTATACCGAGTATCAGGATTTAGTGACCTAATTGAAGATGTCAAGATGGCTTTCGACA
GAGATGGTGAGAAGGCAGATATTTCTGTGAACATGTATGAAGATATCAACATTATCACTGGTGCACTTAA
ACTGTACTTCAGGGATTTGCCAATTCCACTCATTACATATGATGCCTACCCTAAGTTTATAGAATCTGCC
AAAATTATGGATCCGGATGAGCAATTGGAAACCCTTCATGAAGCACTGAAACTACTGCCACCTGCTCACT
GCGAAACCCTCCGGTACCTCATGGCACATCTAAAGAGAGTGACCCTCCACGAAAAGGAGAATCTTATGAA
TGCAGAGAACCTTGGAATCGTCTTTGGACCCACCCTTATGAGATCTCCAGAACTAGACGCCATGGCTGCA
TTGAATGATATACGGTATCAGAGACTGGTGGTGGAGCTGCTTATCAAAAACGAAGACATTTTATTTTAGG
CGGCCGGGATCCACCGGATCTAGATAACTGATCATAATCAGCCATACCACATTTGTAGAGGTTTTACTTG
CTTTAAAAAACCTCCCACACCTCCCCCTGAACCTGAAACATAAAATGAATGCAATTGTTGTTGTTAACTT
GTTTATTGCAGCTTATAATGGTTACAAATAAAGCAATAGCATCACAAATTTCACAAATAAAGCATTTTTT
TCACTGCATTCTAGTTGTGGTTTGTCCAAACTCATCAATGTATCTTAACGCGTAAATTGTAAGCGTTAAT
ATTTTGTTAAAATTCGCGTTAAATTTTTGTTAAATCAGCTCATTTTTTAACCAATAGGCCGAAATCGGCA
AAATCCCTTATAAATCAAAAGAATAGACCGAGATAGGGT
[37 nt withheld, positions 2770-2806]
AAAGAACGTGGACTCCAACGTCAAAGG
[49 nt withheld, positions 2834-2882]
T
[91 nt withheld, positions 2884-2974]
G
[124 nt withheld, positions 2976-3099]
CAGGTGGCACTTTTCGGGGAAATGTGCGCGGAACCCCTATTTGTTTATTTTTCTAAATACATTCAAATAT
GTATCCGCTCATGAGACAATAACCCTGATAAATGCTTCAATAATATTGAAAAAGGAAGAGTCCTGAGGCG
GAAAGAACCAGCTGTGGAATGTGTGTCAGTTAGGGTGTGGAAAGTCCCCAGGCTCCCCAGCAGGCAGAAG
TATGCAAAGCATGCATCTCAATTAGTCAGCAACCAGGTGTGGAAAGTCCCCAGGCTCCCCAGCAGGCAGA
AGTATGCAAAGCATGCATCTCAATTAGTCAGCAACCATAGTCCCGCCCCTAACTCCGCCCATCCCGCCCC
TAACTCCGCCCAGTTCCGCCCATTCTCCGCCCCATGGCTGACTAATTTTTTTTATTTATGCAGAGGCCGA
GGCCGCCTCGGCCTCTGAGCTATTCCAGAAGTAGTGAGGAGGCTTTTTTGGAGGCCTAGGCTTTTGCAAA
GATCGATCAAGAGACAGGATGAGGATCGTTTCGCATGATTGAACAAGATGGATTGCACGCAGGTTCTCCG
GCCGCTTGGGTGGAGAGGCTATTCGGCTATGACTGGGCACAACAGACAATCGGCTGCTCTGATGCCGCCG
TGTTCCGGCTGTCAGCGCAGGGGCGCCCGGTTCTTTTTGTCAAGACCGACCTGTCCGGTGCCCTGAATGA
ACTGCAAGACGAGGCAGCGCGGCTATCGTGGCTGGCCACGACGGGCGTTCCTTGCGCAGCTGTGCTCGAC
GTTGTCACTGAAGCGGGAAGGGACTGGCTGCTATTGGGCGAAGTGCCGGGGCAGGATCTCCTGTCATCTC
ACCTTGCTCCTGCCGAGAAAGTATCCATCATGGCTGATGCAATGCGGCGGCTGCATACGCTTGATCCGGC
TACCTGCCCATTCGACCACCAAGCGAAACATCGCATCGAGCGAGCACGTACTCGGATGGAAGCCGGTCTT
GTCGATCAGGATGATCTGGACGAAGAGCATCAGGGGCTCGCGCCAGCCGAACTGTTCGCCAGGCTCAAGG
CGAGCATGCCCGACGGCGAGGATCTCGTCGTGACCCATGGCGATGCCTGCTTGCCGAATATCATGGTGGA
AAATGGCCGCTTTTCTGGATTCATCGACTGTGGCCGGCTGGGTGTGGCGGACCGCTATCAGGACATAGCG
TTGGCTACCCGTGATATTGCTGAAGAGCTTGGCGGCGAATGGGCTGACCGCTTCCTCGTGCTTTACGGTA
TCGCCGCTCCCGATTCGCAGCGCATCGCCTTCTATCGCCTTCTTGACGAGTTCTTCTGAGCGGGACTCTG
GGGTTCGAAATGACCGACCAAGCGACGCCCAACCTGCCATCACGAGATTTCGATTCCACCGCCGCCTTCT
ATGAAAGGTTGGGCTTCGGAATCGTTTTCCGGGACGCCGGCTGGATGATCCTCCAGCGCGGGGATCTCAT
GCTGGAGTTCTTCGCCCACCCTAGGGGGAGGCTAACTGAAACACGGAAGGAGACAATACCGGAAGGAACC
CGCGCTATGACGGCAATAAAAAGACAGAATAAAACGCACGGTGTTGGGTCGTTTGTTCATAAACGCGGGG
TTCGGTCCCAGGGCTGGCACTCTGTCGATACCCCACCGAGACCCCATTGGGGCCAATACGCCCGCGTTTC
TTCCTTTTCCCCACCCCACCCCCCAAGTTCGGGTGAAGGCCCAGGGCTCGCAGCCAACGTCGGGGCGGCA
GGCCCTGCCATAGCCTCAGGTTACTCATATATACTTTAGATTGATTTAAAACTTCATTTTTAATTTAAAA
GGATCTAGGTGAAGATCCTTTTTGATAATCTCATGACCAAAATCCCTTAACGTGAGTTTTCGTTCCACTG
AGCGTCAGACCCCGTAGAAAAGATCAAAGGATCTTCTTGAGATCCTTTTTTTCTGCGCGTAATCTGCTGC
TTGCAAACAAAAAAACCACCGCTACCAGCGGTGGTTTGTTTGCCGGATCAAGAGCTACCAACTCTTTTTC
CGAAGGTAACTGGCTTCAGCAGAGCGCAGATACCAAATACTGTCCTTCTAGTGTAGCCGTAGTTAGGCCA
CCACTTCAAGAACTCTGTAGCACCGCCTACATACCTCGCTCTGCTAATCCTGTTACCAGTGGCTGCTGCC
AGTGGCGATAAGTCGTGTCTTACCGGGTTGGACTCAAGACGATAGTTACCGGATAAGGCGCAGCGGTCGG
GCTGAACGGGGGGTTCGTGCACACAGCCCAGCTTGGAGCGAACGACCTACACCGAACTGAGATACCTACA
GCGTGAGCTATGAGAAAGCGCCACGCTTCCCGAAGGGAGAAAGGCGGACAGGTATCCGGTAAGCGGCAGG
GTCGGAACAGGAGAGCGCACGAGGGAGCTTCCAGGGGGAAACGCCTGGTATCTTTATAGTCCTGTCGGGT
TTCGCCACCTCTGACTTGAGCGTCGATTTTTGTGATGCTCGTCAGGGGGGCGGAGCCTATGGAAAAACGC
CAGCAACGCGGCCTTTTTACGGTTCCTGGCCTTTTGCTGGCCTTTTGCTCACATGTTCTTTCCTGCGTTA
TCCCCTGATTCTGTGGATAACCGTATTACCGCCATGCAT
