>Addgene plasmid #59317 | pEGFP-C1-alpha1-chimaerin | addgene partial sequence | sequence record 120764 | SV40pA-R 5'-GAAATTTGTGATGCTATTGC-3'
CAACAACAATTGCATTCATTTTATGTTTCAGGTTCAGGGGGAGGTGTGGGAGGTTTTTTAAAGCAAGTAA
AACCTCTACAAATGTGGTATGGCTGATTATGATCAGTTATCTAGATCCGGTGGATCCCGGCCGCCTAAAA
TAAAATGTCTTCGTTTTTGATAAGCAGCTCCACCACCAGTCTCTGATACCGTATATCATTCAATGCAGCC
ATGGCGTCTAGTTCTGGAGATCTCATAAGGGTGGGTCCAAAGACGATTCCAAGGTTCTCTGCATTCATAA
GATTCTCCTTTTCGTGGAGGGTCACTCTCTTTAGATGTGCCATGAGGTACCGGAGGGTTTCGCAGTGAGC
AGGTGGCAGTAGTTTCAGTGCTTCATGAAGGGTTTCCAATTGCTCATCCGGATCCATAATTTTGGCAGAT
TCTATAAACTTAGGGTAGGCATCATATGTAATGAGTGGAATTGGCAAATCCCTGAAGTACAGTTTAAGTG
CACCAGTGATAATGTTGATATCTTCATACATGTTCACAGAAATATCTGCCTTCTCACCATCTCTGTCGAA
AGCCATCTTGACATCTTCAATTAGGTCACTAAATCCTGATACTCGGTATAGTCCTTCAGAATTAAGACCT
CTAGACTCAATCTCCCTGATGCACATGTCTACCACCATTGGCCGCTTAGTGGTATGTGCTTTCACGAGCG
TCGTAAGGTCACAGCTGTACACCTTTTTGACATGCTTCAAGTCTGGCTTACAGTCATTTGGGACCATCTT
GGAACACTGCTTATGAACATTCAAACCACAATCTGCACATTTCACTCCCTGAGCAATGAGACCCCACATA
AAGTTGGCACAGTATTCACACCAGTGTGGCCCTCTGAATGTATGCACCTT
