>Addgene plasmid #59317 | pEGFP-C1-alpha1-chimaerin | addgene partial sequence | sequence record 120768 | CMV-F 5'-CGCAAATGGGCGGTAGGCGTG-3'
GTCAGATCCGCTAGCGCTACCGGTCGCCACCATGGTGAGCAAGGGCGAGGAGCTGTTCACCGGGGTGGTG
CCCATCCTGGTCGAGCTGGACGGCGACGTAAACGGCCACAAGTTCAGCGTGTCCGGCGAGGGCGAGGGCG
ATGCCACCTACGGCAAGCTGACCCTGAAGTTCATCTGCACCACCGGCAAGCTGCCCGTGCCCTGGCCCAC
CCTCGTGACCACCCTGACCTACGGCGTGCAGTGCTTCAGCCGCTACCCCGACCACATGAAGCAGCACGAC
TTCTTCAAGTCCGCCATGCCCGAAGGCTACGTCCAGGAGCGCACCATCTTCTTCAAGGACGACGGCAACT
ACAAGACCCGCGCCGAGGTGAAGTTCGAGGGCGACACCCTGGTGAACCGCATCGAGCTGAAGGGCATCGA
CTTCAAGGAGGACGGCAACATCCTGGGGCACAAGCTGGAGTACAACTACAACAGCCACAACGTCTATATC
ATGGCCGACAAGCAGAAGAACGGCATCAAGGTGAACTTCAAGATCCGCCACAACATCGAGGACGGCAGCG
TGCAGCTCGCCGACCACTACCAGCAGAACACCCCCATCGGCGACGGCCCCGTGCTGCTGCCCGACAACCA
CTACCTGAGCACCCAGTCCGCCCTGAGCAAAGACCCCAACGAGAAGCGCGATCACATGGTCCTGCTGGAG
TTCGTGACCGCCGCCGGGATCACTCTCGGCATGGACGAGCTGTACAAGTCCGGACTCAGATCTCGAGCTC
AAGCTTCGAATTCTGCAGTCGACATGCCATCCAAAGAGTCTTGGTCGGGGAGGAAAGCTAACAGAGCCAC
AGTCCACAAAGCAAAACCCGAGGGCCGGCAGCAAGGCTTACTGATAGCAGCCTT
